Addgene plasmid #232872: GFP-LRRK2
Purpose: Expresses LRRK2 in mammalian cells
Depositing lab: Pietro De Camilli. Depositing organization: Yale University. Publication: The bridge-like lipid transport protein VPS13C/PARK23 mediates ER-lysosome contacts following lysosome damage. Wang X, Xu P, Bentley-DeSousa A, Hancock-Cerutti W, Cai S, Johnson BT, Tonelli F, Shao L, Talaia G, Alessi DR, Ferguson SM, De Camilli P. Nat Cell Biol. 2025 May;27(5):776-789. doi: 10.1038/s41556-025-01653-6. Epub 2025 Apr 10. PubMed 40211074.
Backbone
  Vector backbone: p3xFLAG-CMV10
  Vector type: Mammalian Expression
Growth in bacteria
  Bacterial resistance: Ampicillin, 100 μg/mL
  Growth temperature: 37°C
  Growth strain: DH5alpha
  Copy number: Unknown
Gene/Insert
  Gene/Insert name: GFP-LRRK2
  Species: H. sapiens (human)
  Entrez Gene: LRRK2 (a.k.a. AURA17, DARDARIN, PARK8, RIPK7, ROCO2)
  Tag / fusion protein: GFP (N terminal on insert)
Terms and licenses: Academic/Nonprofit Terms; Industry Terms: Not Available to Industry
Depositor comments: Please visit https://doi.org/10.1101/2024.06.08.598070 for bioRxiv preprint.
How to cite: GFP-LRRK2 was a gift from Pietro De Camilli (Addgene plasmid # 232872 ; http://n2t.net/addgene:232872 ; RRID:Addgene_232872)
