[The description below was written by a language model from this plasmid's Addgene catalogue record and pLannotate feature annotations shown in this document.]
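Description:
GFP-LRRK2 is a mammalian expression plasmid of about 14.6 kb built on the p3xFLAG-CMV10 backbone, designed to produce fluorescently tagged human LRRK2 (PARK8/dardarin) in transfected cells. It is propagated in E. coli using a high-copy ColE1/pUC-type origin and selected with ampicillin through the β-lactamase gene. An f1 phage origin is also present, along with residual lac promoter/operator and lacZα fragments carried over from the backbone.

Expression is driven by the human cytomegalovirus immediate-early enhancer and promoter and terminated by the human growth hormone polyadenylation signal. According to the feature table, the annotated elements run in order from the backbone's 3xFLAG epitope (with its enterokinase site) through EGFP and a short polyhistidine stretch to the full-length LRRK2 coding sequence. If these segments are in frame, the protein would carry FLAG and His tags in addition to the N-terminal GFP listed in the catalogue entry, although the catalogue itself mentions only GFP. A separate cassette places the neomycin phosphotransferase gene under the SV40 early promoter with an SV40 poly(A) signal, which should allow G418 selection of stable mammalian lines. The adjacent ble and str annotations appear to be remnants of the Tn5 region from which neo derives.

LRRK2 is a large serine/threonine kinase that regulates RAB GTPases and is linked to Parkinson's disease. The construct allows its localization to be followed by live or fixed-cell fluorescence microscopy, and it was deposited in connection with work on ER–lysosome contacts after lysosome damage.
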