Features (pLannotate 1.2.2; 24 found; start..end, strand, type, name):
      4..158     -  CDS            lacZα (fragment): LacZα fragment of β-galactosidase; lacZ fragment
    318..697     +  enhancer       CMV enhancer: human cytomegalovirus immediate early enhancer
    699..898     +  promoter       CMV promoter: human cytomegalovirus (CMV) immediate early promoter
    931..996     +  CDS            3xFLAG: three tandem FLAG® epitope tags, followed by an enterokinase cleavage site
   1021..1737    +  CDS            EGFP: EGFP is a basic (constitutively fluorescent) green fluorescent protein published in 1996, derived from Aequorea victoria. It is reported to be a rapidly-maturing weak dimer with moderate acid sensitivity.
   1753..1770    +  CDS            7xHis (fragment): 6xHis affinity tag
   1780..9360    +  CDS            LRRK2: LRRK2_HUMAN - Also known as PARK8. Experimental evidence at protein level: Swiss-Prot protein existence level 1. Serine/threonine-protein kinase which phosphorylates a broad range of proteins involved in multiple processes such as neuronal plasticity, autophagy, and vesicle trafficking (PubMed:20949042, PubMed:22012985, PubMed:26824392, PubMed:29125462, PubMed:28720718, PubMed:29127255, PubMed:30398148, PubMed:29212815, PubMed:30635421, PubMed:21850687, PubMed:23395371, PubMed:17114044, PubMed:24687852, PubMed:26014385, PubMed:25201882). Is a key regulator of RAB GTPases by regulating the GTP/
   9371..9993    +  polyA_signal   hGH poly(A) signal: human growth hormone polyadenylation signal
  10035..10332   +  promoter       SV40 promoter: SV40 enhancer and early promoter
  10386..11177   +  CDS            neo: KKA2_KLEPN - Also known as kan, nptII. Experimental evidence at protein level: Swiss-Prot protein existence level 1. Resistance to kanamycin, neomycin, paromomycin, ribostamycin, butirosin and gentamicin B. From Klebsiella pneumoniae.
  11201..11578   +  CDS            ble: BLE_KLEPN - Experimental evidence at protein level: Swiss-Prot protein existence level 1. Binding protein with a strong affinity to the bleomycin family of antibiotics. Binds to CL990; an antimitotic-antibiotic compound. From Klebsiella pneumoniae.
  11620..11679   +  CDS            str (fragment): STR_KLEPN - Protein inferred from homology: Swiss-Prot protein existence level 3. The aminoglycoside phosphotransferases achieve inactivation of their antibiotic substrates by phosphorylation. From Klebsiella pneumoniae.
  11702..11725   -  rep_origin     CloDF13 ori (fragment): Plasmids containing the CloDF13 (CDF) origin of replication can be propagated in E. coli cells that contain additional plasmids with compatible origins.
  11726..11809   +  CDS            large T antigen (fragment): large T antigen from SV40 (simian virus 40)
  11832..11966   +  polyA_signal   SV40 poly(A) signal: SV40 polyadenylation signal
  11972..11990   -  promoter       T7 promoter: promoter for bacteriophage T7 RNA polymerase
  12026..12048   -  protein_bind   lac operator (fragment): The lac repressor binds to the lac operator to inhibit transcription in E. coli. This inhibition can be relieved by adding lactose or isopropyl-β-D-thiogalactopyranoside (IPTG). lac repressor encoded by lacI
  12052..12082   -  promoter       lac promoter: promoter for the E. coli lac operon
  12097..12118   -  protein_bind   CAP binding site: CAP binding activates transcription in the presence of cAMP. E. coli catabolite activator protein
  12131..12223   -  CDS            lacI (fragment): lac repressor; lacI; The lac repressor binds to the lac operator to inhibit transcription in E. coli. This inhibition can be relieved by adding lactose or isopropyl-β-D-thiogalactopyranoside (IPTG).
  12406..12994   -  rep_origin     ori: high-copy-number ColE1/pMB1/pBR322/pUC origin of replication
  13165..14025   -  CDS            AmpR: β-lactamase; bla; confers resistance to ampicillin, carbenicillin, and related antibiotics
  14026..14130   -  promoter       AmpR promoter: bla
  14157..14585   +  rep_origin     f1 ori (sequence partly withheld): f1 bacteriophage origin of replication; arrow indicates direction of (+) strand synthesis
>Addgene plasmid #232872 | GFP-LRRK2 | addgene full sequence | sequence record 474130 | Addgene NGS Result
CCATTCGCCATTCAGGCTGCGCAACTGTTGGGAAGGGCGATCGGTGCGGGCCTCTTCGCTATTACGCCAG
CTGGCGAAAGGGGGATGTGCTGCAAGGCGATTAAGTTGGGTAACGCCAGGGTTTTCCCAGTCACGACGTT
GTAAAACGACGGCCAGTGCCAAGCTGATCTATACATTGAATCAATATTGGCAATTAGCCATATTAGTCAT
TGGTTATATAGCATAAATCAATATTGGCTATTGGCCATTGCATACGTTGTATCTATATCATAATATGTAC
ATTTATATTGGCTCATGTCCAATATGACCGCCATGTTGACATTGATTATTGACTAGTTATTAATAGTAAT
CAATTACGGGGTCATTAGTTCATAGCCCATATATGGAGTTCCGCGTTACATAACTTACGGTAAATGGCCC
GCCTGGCTGACCGCCCAACGACCCCCGCCCATTGACGTCAATAATGACGTATGTTCCCATAGTAACGCCA
ATAGGGACTTTCCATTGACGTCAATGGGTGGAGTATTTACGGTAAACTGCCCACTTGGCAGTACATCAAG
TGTATCATATGCCAAGTCCGCCCCCTATTGACGTCAATGACGGTAAATGGCCCGCCTGGCATTATGCCCA
GTACATGACCTTACGGGACTTTCCTACTTGGCAGTACATCTACGTATTAGTCATCGCTATTACCATGGTG
ATGCGGTTTTGGCAGTACACCAATGGGCGTGGATAGCGGTTTGACTCACGGGGATTTCCAAGTCTCCACC
CCATTGACGTCAATGGGAGTTTGTTTTGGCACCAAAATCAACGGGACTTTCCAAAATGTCGTAATAACCC
CGCCCCGTTGACGCAAATGGGCGGTAGGCGTGTACGGTGGGAGGTCTATATAAGCAGAGCTCGTTTAGTG
AACCGTCAGAATTAACCATGGACTACAAAGACCATGACGGTGATTATAAAGATCATGACATCGATTACAA
GGATGACGATGACAAGCTGGAAGTTCTGTTCCAGGGGCCCCTTGTGAGCAAGGGCGAGGAGCTGTTCACC
GGGGTGGTGCCCATCCTGGTCGAGCTGGACGGCGACGTAAACGGCCACAAGTTCAGCGTGTCCGGCGAGG
GCGAGGGCGATGCCACCTACGGCAAGCTGACCCTGAAGTTCATCTGCACCACCGGCAAGCTGCCCGTGCC
CTGGCCCACCCTCGTGACCACCCTGACCTACGGCGTGCAGTGCTTCAGCCGCTACCCCGACCACATGAAG
CAGCACGACTTCTTCAAGTCCGCCATGCCCGAAGGCTACGTCCAGGAGCGCACCATCTTCTTCAAGGACG
ACGGCAACTACAAGACCCGCGCCGAGGTGAAGTTCGAGGGCGACACCCTGGTGAACCGCATCGAGCTGAA
GGGCATCGACTTCAAGGAGGACGGCAACATCCTGGGGCACAAGCTGGAGTACAACTACAACAGCCACAAC
GTCTATATCATGGCCGACAAGCAGAAGAACGGCATCAAGGTGAACTTCAAGATCCGCCACAACATCGAGG
ACGGCAGCGTGCAGCTCGCCGACCACTACCAGCAGAACACCCCCATCGGCGACGGCCCCGTGCTGCTGCC
CGACAACCACTACCTGAGCACCCAGTCCGCCCTGAGCAAAGACCCCAACGAGAAGCGCGATCACATGGTC
CTGCTGGAGTTCGTGACCGCCGCCGGGATCACTCTCGGCATGGACGAGCTGTACAAGGGCGGTGGAGGTT
CACATCACCATCACCATCACGCGGCCGCGATGGCTAGTGGCAGCTGTCAGGGGTGCGAAGAGGACGAGGA
AACTCTGAAGAAGTTGATAGTCAGGCTGAACAATGTCCAGGAAGGAAAACAGATAGAAACGCTGGTCCAA
ATCCTGGAGGATCTGCTGGTGTTCACGTACTCCGAGCGCGCCTCCAAGTTATTTCAAGGCAAAAATATCC
ATGTGCCTCTGTTGATCGTCTTGGACTCCTATATGAGAGTCGCGAGTGTGCAGCAGGTGGGTTGGTCACT
TCTGTGCAAATTAATAGAAGTCTGTCCAGGTACAATGCAAAGCTTAATGGGACCCCAGGATGTTGGAAAT
GATTGGGAAGTCCTTGGTGTTCACCAATTGATTCTTAAAATGCTAACAGTTCATAATGCCAGTGTAAACT
TGTCAGTGATTGGACTGAAGACCTTAGATCTCCTCCTAACTTCAGGTAAAATCACCTTGCTGATACTGGA
TGAAGAAAGTGATATTTTCATGTTAATTTTTGATGCCATGCACTCATTTCCAGCCAATGATGAAGTCCAG
AAACTTGGATGCAAAGCTTTACATGTGCTGTTTGAGAGAGTCTCAGAGGAGCAACTGACTGAATTTGTTG
AGAACAAAGATTATATGATATTGTTAAGTGCGTTAACAAATTTTAAAGATGAAGAGGAAATTGTGCTTCA
TGTGCTGCATTGTTTACATTCCCTAGCGATTCCTTGCAATAATGTGGAAGTCCTCATGAGTGGCAATGTC
AGGTGTTATAATATTGTGGTGGAAGCTATGAAAGCATTCCCTATGAGTGAAAGAATTCAAGAAGTGAGTT
GCTGTTTGCTCCATAGGCTTACATTAGGTAATTTTTTCAATATCCTGGTATTAAACGAAGTCCATGAGTT
TGTGGTGAAAGCTGTGCAGCAGTACCCAGAGAATGCAGCATTGCAGATCTCAGCGCTCAGCTGTTTGGCC
CTCCTCACTGAGACTATTTTCTTAAATCAAGATTTAGAGGAAAAGAATGAGAATCAAGAGAATGATGATG
AGGGGGAAGAAGATAAATTGTTTTGGCTGGAAGCCTGTTACAAAGCATTAACGTGGCATAGAAAGAACAA
GCACGTGCAGGAGGCCGCATGCTGGGCACTAAATAATCTCCTTATGTACCAAAACAGTTTACATGAGAAG
ATTGGAGATGAAGATGGCCATTTCCCAGCTCATAGGGAAGTGATGCTCTCCATGCTGATGCATTCTTCAT
CAAAGGAAGTTTTCCAGGCATCTGCGAATGCATTGTCAACTCTCTTAGAACAAAATGTTAATTTCAGAAA
AATACTGTTATCAAAAGGAATACACCTGAATGTTTTGGAGTTAATGCAGAAGCATATACATTCTCCTGAA
GTGGCTGAAAGTGGCTGTAAAATGCTAAATCATCTTTTTGAAGGAAGCAACACTTCCCTGGATATAATGG
CAGCAGTGGTCCCCAAAATACTAACAGTTATGAAACGTCATGAGACATCATTACCAGTGCAGCTGGAGGC
GCTTCGAGCTATTTTACATTTTATAGTGCCTGGCATGCCAGAAGAATCCAGGGAGGATACAGAATTTCAT
CATAAGCTAAATATGGTTAAAAAACAGTGTTTCAAGAATGATATTCACAAACTGGTCCTAGCAGCTTTGA
ACAGGTTCATTGGAAATCCTGGGATTCAGAAATGTGGATTAAAAGTAATTTCTTCTATTGTACATTTTCC
TGATGCATTAGAGATGTTATCCCTGGAAGGTGCTATGGATTCAGTGCTTCACACACTGCAGATGTATCCA
GATGACCAAGAAATTCAGTGTCTGGGTTTAAGTCTTATAGGATACTTGATTACAAAGAAGAATGTGTTCA
TAGGAACTGGACATCTGCTGGCAAAAATTCTGGTTTCCAGCTTATACCGATTTAAGGATGTTGCTGAAAT
ACAGACTAAAGGATTTCAGACAATCTTAGCAATCCTCAAATTGTCAGCATCTTTTTCTAAGCTGCTGGTG
CATCATTCATTTGACTTAGTAATATTCCATCAAATGTCTTCCAATATCATGGAACAAAAGGATCAACAGT
TTCTAAACCTCTGTTGCAAGTGTTTTGCAAAAGTAGCTATGGATGATTACTTAAAAAATGTGATGCTAGA
GAGAGCGTGTGATCAGAATAACAGCATCATGGTTGAATGCTTGCTTCTATTGGGAGCAGATGCCAATCAA
GCAAAGGAGGGATCTTCTTTAATTTGTCAGGTATGTGAGAAAGAGAGCAGTCCCAAATTGGTGGAACTCT
TACTGAATAGTGGATCTCGTGAACAAGATGTACGAAAAGCGTTGACGATAAGCATTGGGAAAGGTGACAG
CCAGATCATCAGCTTGCTCTTAAGGAGGCTGGCCCTGGATGTGGCCAACAATAGCATTTGCCTTGGAGGA
TTTTGTATAGGAAAAGTTGAACCTTCTTGGCTTGGTCCTTTATTTCCAGATAAGACTTCTAATTTAAGGA
AACAAACAAATATAGCATCTACACTAGCAAGAATGGTGATCAGATATCAGATGAAAAGTGCTGTGGAAGA
AGGAACAGCCTCAGGCAGCGATGGAAATTTTTCTGAAGATGTGCTGTCTAAATTTGATGAATGGACCTTT
ATTCCTGACTCTTCTATGGACAGTGTGTTTGCTCAAAGTGATGACCTGGATAGTGAAGGAAGTGAAGGCT
CATTTCTTGTGAAAAAGAAATCTAATTCAATTAGTGTAGGAGAATTTTACCGAGATGCCGTATTACAGCG
TTGCTCACCAAATTTGCAAAGACATTCCAATTCCTTGGGGCCCATTTTTGATCATGAAGATTTACTGAAG
CGAAAAAGAAAAATATTATCTTCAGATGATTCACTCAGGTCATCAAAACTTCAATCCCATATGAGGCATT
CAGACAGCATTTCTTCTCTGGCTTCTGAGAGAGAATATATTACATCACTAGACCTTTCAGCAAATGAACT
AAGAGATATTGATGCCCTAAGCCAGAAATGCTGTATAAGTGTTCATTTGGAGCATCTTGAAAAGCTGGAG
CTTCACCAGAATGCACTCACGAGCTTTCCACAACAGCTATGTGAAACTCTGAAGAGTTTGACACATTTGG
ACTTGCACAGTAATAAATTTACATCATTTCCTTCTTATTTGTTGAAAATGAGTTGTATTGCTAATCTTGA
TGTCTCTCGAAATGACATTGGACCCTCAGTGGTTTTAGATCCTACAGTGAAATGTCCAACTCTGAAACAG
TTTAACCTGTCATATAACCAGCTGTCTTTTGTACCTGAGAACCTCACTGATGTGGTAGAGAAACTGGAGC
AGCTCATTTTAGAAGGAAATAAAATATCAGGGATATGCTCCCCCTTGAGACTGAAGGAACTGAAGATTTT
AAACCTTAGTAAGAACCACATTTCATCCCTATCAGAGAACTTTCTTGAGGCTTGTCCTAAAGTGGAGAGT
TTCAGTGCCAGAATGAATTTTCTTGCTGCTATGCCTTTCTTGCCTCCTTCTATGACAATCCTAAAATTAT
CTCAGAACAAATTTTCCTGTATTCCAGAAGCAATTTTAAATCTTCCACACTTGCGGTCTTTAGATATGAG
CAGCAATGATATTCAGTACCTACCAGGTCCCGCACACTGGAAATCTTTGAACTTAAGGGAACTCTTATTT
AGCCATAATCAGATCAGCATCTTGGACTTGAGTGAAAAAGCATATTTATGGTCTAGAGTAGAGAAACTGC
ATCTTTCTCACAATAAACTGAAAGAGATTCCTCCTGAGATTGGCTGTCTTGAAAATCTGACATCTCTGGA
TGTCAGTTACAACTTGGAACTAAGATCCTTTCCCAATGAAATGGGGAAATTAAGCAAAATATGGGATCTT
CCTTTGGATGAACTGCATCTTAACTTTGATTTTAAACATATAGGATGTAAAGCCAAAGACATCATAAGGT
TTCTTCAACAGCGATTAAAAAAGGCTGTGCCTTATAACCGAATGAAACTTATGATTGTGGGAAATACTGG
GAGTGGTAAAACCACCTTATTGCAGCAATTAATGAAAACCAAGAAATCAGATCTTGGAATGCAAAGTGCC
ACAGTTGGCATAGATGTGAAAGACTGGCCTATCCAAATAAGAGACAAAAGAAAGAGAGATCTCGTCCTAA
ATGTGTGGGATTTTGCAGGTCGTGAGGAATTCTATAGTACTCATCCCCATTTTATGACGCAGCGAGCATT
GTACCTTGCTGTCTATGACCTCAGCAAGGGACAGGCTGAAGTTGATGCCATGAAGCCTTGGCTCTTCAAT
ATAAAGGCTCGCGCTTCTTCTTCCCCTGTGATTCTCGTTGGCACACATTTGGATGTTTCTGATGAGAAGC
AACGCAAAGCCTGCATGAGTAAAATCACCAAGGAACTCCTGAATAAGCGAGGGTTCCCTGCCATACGAGA
TTACCACTTTGTGAATGCCACCGAGGAATCTGATGCTTTGGCAAAACTTCGGAAAACCATCATAAACGAG
AGCCTTAATTTCAAGATCCGAGATCAGCTTGTTGTTGGACAGCTGATTCCAGACTGCTATGTAGAACTTG
AAAAAATCATTTTATCGGAGCGTAAAAATGTGCCAATTGAATTTCCCGTAATTGACCGGAAACGATTATT
ACAACTAGTGAGAGAAAATCAGCTGCAGTTAGATGAAAATGAGCTTCCTCACGCAGTTCACTTTCTAAAT
GAATCAGGAGTCCTTCTTCATTTTCAAGACCCAGCACTGCAGTTAAGTGACTTGTACTTTGTGGAACCCA
AGTGGCTTTGTAAAATCATGGCACAGATTTTGACAGTGAAAGTGGAAGGTTGTCCAAAACACCCTAAGGG
AATTATTTCGCGTAGAGATGTGGAAAAATTTCTTTCAAAGAAAAGGAAATTTCCAAAGAACTACATGACA
CAGTATTTTAAGCTCCTAGAAAAATTCCAGATTGCTTTGCCAATAGGAGAAGAATATTTGCTGGTTCCAA
GCAGTTTGTCTGACCACAGGCCTGTGATAGAGCTTCCCCATTGTGAGAACTCTGAAATTATCATCCGACT
ATATGAAATGCCTTATTTTCCAATGGGATTTTGGTCAAGATTAATCAATCGATTACTTGAGATTTCACCT
TACATGCTTTCAGGGAGAGAACGAGCACTTCGCCCAAACAGAATGTATTGGCGACAAGGCATTTACTTAA
ATTGGTCTCCTGAAGCTTATTGTCTGGTAGGATCTGAAGTCTTAGACAATCATCCAGAGAGTTTCTTAAA
AATTACAGTTCCTTCTTGTAGAAAAGGCTGTATTCTTTTGGGCCAAGTTGTGGACCACATTGATTCTCTC
ATGGAAGAATGGTTTCCTGGGTTGCTGGAGATTGATATTTGTGGTGAAGGAGAAACTCTGTTGAAGAAAT
GGGCATTATATAGTTTTAATGATGGCGAAGAACATCAAAAAATCTTACTTGATGACTTGATGAAGAAAGC
AGAGGAAGGAGATCTCTTAGTAAATCCAGATCAACCAAGGCTCACCATTCCAATATCTCAGATTGCCCCT
GACTTGATTTTGGCTGACCTGCCTAGAAATATTATGTTGAATAATGATGAGTTGGAATTTGAACAAGCTC
CAGAGTTTCTCCTAGGTGATGGCAGTTTTGGATCAGTTTACCGAGCAGCCTATGAAGGAGAAGAAGTGGC
TGTGAAGATTTTTAATAAACATACATCACTCAGGCTGTTAAGACAAGAGCTTGTGGTGCTTTGCCACCTC
CACCACCCCAGTTTGATATCTTTGCTGGCAGCTGGGATTCGTCCCCGGATGTTGGTGATGGAGTTAGCCT
CCAAGGGTTCCTTGGATCGCCTGCTTCAGCAGGACAAAGCCAGCCTCACTAGAACCCTACAGCACAGGAT
TGCACTCCACGTAGCTGATGGTTTGAGATACCTCCACTCAGCCATGATTATATACCGAGACCTGAAACCC
CACAATGTGCTGCTTTTCACACTGTATCCCAATGCTGCCATCATTGCAAAGATTGCTGACTACGGCATTG
CTCAGTACTGCTGTAGAATGGGGATAAAAACATCAGAGGGCACACCAGGGTTTCGTGCACCTGAAGTTGC
CAGAGGAAATGTCATTTATAACCAACAGGCTGATGTTTATTCATTTGGTTTACTACTCTATGACATTTTG
ACAACTGGAGGTAGAATAGTAGAGGGTTTGAAGTTTCCAAATGAGTTTGATGAATTAGAAATACAAGGAA
AATTACCTGATCCAGTTAAAGAATATGGTTGTGCCCCATGGCCTATGGTTGAAAAATTAATTAAACAGTG
TTTGAAAGAAAATCCTCAAGAAAGGCCTACTTCTGCCCAGGTCTTTGACATTTTGAATTCAGCTGAATTA
GTCTGTCTGACGAGACGCATTTTATTACCTAAAAACGTAATTGTTGAATGCATGGTTGCTACACATCACA
ACAGCAGGAATGCAAGCATTTGGCTGGGCTGTGGGCACACCGACAGAGGACAGCTCTCATTTCTTGACTT
AAATACTGAAGGATACACTTCTGAGGAAGTTGCTGATAGTAGAATATTGTGCTTAGCCTTGGTGCATCTT
CCTGTTGAAAAGGAAAGCTGGATTGTGTCTGGGACACAGTCTGGTACTCTCCTGGTCATCAATACCGAAG
ATGGGAAAAAGAGACATACCCTAGAAAAGATGACTGATTCTGTCACTTGTTTGTATTGCAATTCCTTTTC
CAAGCAAAGCAAACAAAAAAATTTTCTTTTGGTTGGAACCGCTGATGGCAAGTTAGCAATTTTTGAAGAT
AAGACTGTTAAGCTTAAAGGAGCTGCTCCTTTGAAGATACTAAATATAGGAAATGTCAGTACTCCATTGA
TGTGTTTGAGTGAATCCACAAATTCAACGGAAAGAAATGTAATGTGGGGAGGATGTGGCACAAAGATTTT
CTCCTTTTCTAATGATTTCACCATTCAGAAACTCATTGAGACAAGAACAAGCCAACTGTTTTCTTATGCA
GCTTTCAGTGATTCCAACATCATAACAGTGGTGGTAGACACTGCTCTCTATATTGCTAAGCAAAATAGCC
CTGTTGTGGAAGTGTGGGATAAGAAAACTGAAAAACTCTGTGGACTAATAGACTGCGTGCACTTTTTAAG
GGAGGTAATGGTAAAAGAAAACAAGGAATCAAAACACAAAATGTCTTATTCTGGGAGAGTGAAAACCCTC
TGCCTTCAGAAGAACACTGCTCTTTGGATAGGAACTGGAGGAGGCCATATTTTACTCCTGGATCTTTCAA
CTCGTCGACTTATACGTGTAATTTACAACTTTTGTAATTCGGTCAGAGTCATGATGACAGCACAGCTAGG
AAGCCTTAAAAATGTCATGCTGGTATTGGGCTACAACCGGAAAAATACTGAAGGTACACAAAAGCAGAAA
GAGATACAATCTTGCTTGACCGTTTGGGACATCAATCTTCCACATGAAGTGCAAAATTTAGAAAAACACA
TTGAAGTGAGAAAAGAATTAGCTGAAAAAATGAGACGAACATCTGTTGAGTAAGGATCCCGGGTGGCATC
CCTGTGACCCCTCCCCAGTGCCTCTCCTGGCCCTGGAAGTTGCCACTCCAGTGCCCACCAGCCTTGTCCT
AATAAAATTAAGTTGCATCATTTTGTCTGACTAGGTGTCCTTCTATAATATTATGGGGTGGAGGGGGGTG
GTATGGAGCAAGGGGCAAGTTGGGAAGACAACCTGTAGGGCCTGCGGGGTCTATTGGGAACCAAGCTGGA
GTGCAGTGGCACAATCTTGGCTCACTGCAATCTCCGCCTCCTGGGTTCAAGCGATTCTCCTGCCTCAGCC
TCCCGAGTTGTTGGGATTCCAGGCATGCATGACCAGGCTCAGCTAATTTTTGTTTTTTTGGTAGAGACGG
GGTTTCACCATATTGGCCAGGCTGGTCTCCAACTCCTAATCTCAGGTGATCTACCCACCTTGGCCTCCCA
AATTGCTGGGATTACAGGCGTGAACCACTGCTCCCTTCCCTGTCCTTCTGATTTTAAAATAACTATACCA
GCAGGAGGACGTCCAGACACAGCATAGGCTACCTGGCCATGCCCAACCGGTGGGACATTTGAGTTGCTTG
CTTGGCACTGTCCTCTCATGCGTTGGGTCCACTCAGTAGATGCCTGTTGAATTGGGTACGCGGCCAGCTT
GGCTGTGGAATGTGTGTCAGTTAGGGTGTGGAAAGTCCCCAGGCTCCCCAGCAGGCAGAAGTATGCAAAG
CATGCATCTCAATTAGTCAGCAACCAGGTGTGGAAAGTCCCCAGGCTCCCCAGCAGGCAGAAGTATGCAA
AGCATGCATCTCAATTAGTCAGCAACCATAGTCCCGCCCCTAACTCCGCCCATCCCGCCCCTAACTCCGC
CCAGTTCCGCCCATTCTCCGCCCCATGGCTGACTAATTTTTTTTATTTATGCAGAGGCCGAGGCCGCCTC
GGCCTCTGAGCTATTCCAGAAGTAGTGAGGAGGCTTTTTTGGAGGAATTGATCAGCTTGGGATCTGATCA
AGAGACAGGATGAGGATCGTTTCGCATGATTGAACAAGATGGATTGCACGCAGGTTCTCCGGCCGCTTGG
GTGGAGAGGCTATTCGGCTATGACTGGGCACAACAGACAATCGGCTGCTCTGATGCCGCCGTGTTCCGGC
TGTCAGCGCAGGGGCGCCCGGTTCTTTTTGTCAAGACCGACCTGTCCGGTGCCCTGAATGAACTGCAGGA
CGAGGCAGCGCGGCTATCGTGGCTGGCCACGACGGGCGTTCCTTGCGCAGCTGTGCTCGACGTTGTCACT
GAAGCGGGAAGGGACTGGCTGCTATTGGGCGAAGTGCCGGGGCAGGATCTCCTGTCATCTCACCTTGCTC
CTGCCGAGAAAGTATCCATCATGGCTGATGCAATGCGGCGGCTGCATACGCTTGATCCGGCTACCTGCCC
ATTCGACCACCAAGCGAAACATCGCATCGAGCGAGCACGTACTCGGATGGAAGCCGGTCTTGTCGATCAG
GATGATCTGGACGAAGAGCATCAGGGGCTCGCGCCAGCCGAACTGTTCGCCAGGCTCAAGGCGCGCATGC
CCGACGGCGAGGATCTCGTCGTGACCCATGGCGATGCCTGCTTGCCGAATATCATGGTGGAAAATGGCCG
CTTTTCTGGATTCATCGACTGTGGCCGGCTGGGTGTGGCGGACCGCTATCAGGACATAGCGTTGGCTACC
CGTGATATTGCTGAAGAGCTTGGCGGCGAATGGGCTGACCGCTTCCTCGTGCTTTACGGTATCGCCGCTC
CCGATTCGCAGCGCATCGCCTTCTATCGCCTTCTTGACGAGTTCTTCTGAGCGGGACTCTGGGGTTCGAA
ATGACCGACCAAGCGACGCCCAACCTGCCATCACGAGATTTCGATTCCACCGCCGCCTTCTATGAAAGGT
TGGGCTTCGGAATCGTTTTCCGGGACGCCGGCTGGATGATCCTCCAGCGCGGGGATCTCATGCTGGAGTT
CTTCGCCCACCCCGGGCTCGATCCCCTCGCGAGTTGGTTCAGCTGCTGCCTGAGGCTGGACGACCTCGCG
GAGTTCTACCGGCAGTGCAAATCCGTCGGCATCCAGGAAACCAGCAGCGGCTATCCGCGCATCCATGCCC
CCGAACTGCAGGAGTGGGGAGGCACGATGGCCGCTTTGGTCGACCCGGACGGGACGCTCCTGCGCCTGAT
ACAGAACGAATTGCTTGCAGGCATCTCATGAGTGTGTCTTCCCGTTTTCCGCCTGAGGTCACTGCGTGGA
TGGAGCGCTGGCGCCTGCTGCGCGACGGCGAGCTGCTCACCACCCACTCGCCAAGCTGGAACCGTAAAAA
GGCCGCGTTGCTGGCGTTTTTCCATAGGCTCCGCCGATCATAATCAGCCATACCACATTTGTAGAGGTTT
TACTTGCTTTAAAAAACCTCCCACACCTCCCCCTGAACCTGAAACATAAAATGAATGCAATTGTTGTTGT
TAACTTGTTTATTGCAGCTTATAATGGTTACAAATAAAGCAATAGCATCACAAATTTCACAAATAAAGCA
TTTTTTTCACTGCATTCTAGTTGTGGTTTGTCCAAACTCATCAATGTATCTTATCATGTCTGGATCAATT
CCCTATAGTGAGTCGTATTAAATTCGTAATCATGTCATAGCTGTTTCCTGTGTGAAATTGTTATCCGCTC
ACAATTCCACACAACATACGAGCCGGAAGCATAAAGTGTAAAGCCTGGGGTGCCTAATGAGTGAGCTAAC
TCACATTAATTGCGTTGCGCTCACTGCCCGCTTTCCAGTCGGGAAACCTGTCGTGCCAGCTGCATTAATG
AATCGGCCAACGCGCGGGGAGAGGCGGTTTGCGTATTGGGCGCTCTTCCGCTTCCTCGCTCACTGACTCG
CTGCGCTCGGTCGTTCGGCTGCGGCGAGCGGTATCAGCTCACTCAAAGGCGGTAATACGGTTATCCACAG
AATCAGGGGATAACGCAGGAAAGAACATGTGAGCAAAAGGCCAGCAAAAGGCCAGGAACCGTAAAAAGGC
CGCGTTGCTGGCGTTTTTCCATAGGCTCCGCCCCCCTGACGAGCATCACAAAAATCGACGCTCAAGTCAG
AGGTGGCGAAACCCGACAGGACTATAAAGATACCAGGCGTTTCCCCCTGGAAGCTCCCTCGTGCGCTCTC
CTGTTCCGACCCTGCCGCTTACCGGATACCTGTCCGCCTTTCTCCCTTCGGGAAGCGTGGCGCTTTCTCA
TAGCTCACGCTGTAGGTATCTCAGTTCGGTGTAGGTCGTTCGCTCCAAGCTGGGCTGTGTGCACGAACCC
CCCGTTCAGCCCGACCGCTGCGCCTTATCCGGTAACTATCGTCTTGAGTCCAACCCGGTAAGACACGACT
TATCGCCACTGGCAGCAGCCACTGGTAACAGGATTAGCAGAGCGAGGTATGTAGGCGGTGCTACAGAGTT
CTTGAAGTGGTGGCCTAACTACGGCTACACTAGAAGAACAGTATTTGGTATCTGCGCTCTGCTGAAGCCA
GTTACCTTCGGAAAAAGAGTTGGTAGCTCTTGATCCGGCAAACAAACCACCGCTGGTAGCGGTGGTTTTT
TTGTTTGCAAGCAGCAGATTACGCGCAGAAAAAAAGGATCTCAAGAAGATCCTTTGATCTTTTCTACGGG
GTCTGACGCTCAGTGGAACGAAAACTCACGTTAAGGGATTTTGGTCATGAGATTATCAAAAAGGATCTTC
ACCTAGATCCTTTTAAATTAAAAATGAAGTTTTAAATCAATCTAAAGTATATATGAGTAAACTTGGTCTG
ACAGTTACCAATGCTTAATCAGTGAGGCACCTATCTCAGCGATCTGTCTATTTCGTTCATCCATAGTTGC
CTGACTCCCCGTCGTGTAGATAACTACGATACGGGAGGGCTTACCATCTGGCCCCAGTGCTGCAATGATA
CCGCGAGACCCACGCTCACCGGCTCCAGATTTATCAGCAATAAACCAGCCAGCCGGAAGGGCCGAGCGCA
GAAGTGGTCCTGCAACTTTATCCGCCTCCATCCAGTCTATTAATTGTTGCCGGGAAGCTAGAGTAAGTAG
TTCGCCAGTTAATAGTTTGCGCAACGTTGTTGCCATTGCTACAGGCATCGTGGTGTCACGCTCGTCGTTT
GGTATGGCTTCATTCAGCTCCGGTTCCCAACGATCAAGGCGAGTTACATGATCCCCCATGTTGTGCAAAA
AAGCGGTTAGCTCCTTCGGTCCTCCGATCGTTGTCAGAAGTAAGTTGGCCGCAGTGTTATCACTCATGGT
TATGGCAGCACTGCATAATTCTCTTACTGTCATGCCATCCGTAAGATGCTTTTCTGTGACTGGTGAGTAC
TCAACCAAGTCATTCTGAGAATAGTGTATGCGGCGACCGAGTTGCTCTTGCCCGGCGTCAATACGGGATA
ATACCGCGCCACATAGCAGAACTTTAAAAGTGCTCATCATTGGAAAACGTTCTTCGGGGCGAAAACTCTC
AAGGATCTTACCGCTGTTGAGATCCAGTTCGATGTAACCCACTCGTGCACCCAACTGATCTTCAGCATCT
TTTACTTTCACCAGCGTTTCTGGGTGAGCAAAAACAGGAAGGCAAAATGCCGCAAAAAAGGGAATAAGGG
CGACACGGAAATGTTGAATACTCATACTCTTCCTTTTTCAATATTATTGAAGCATTTATCAGGGTTATTG
TCTCATGAGCGGATACATATTTGAATGTATTTAGAAAAATAAACAAATAGGGGTTCCGCGCACATTTCCC
CGAAAAGTGCCACCTG
[124 nt withheld, positions 14157-14280]
C
[91 nt withheld, positions 14282-14372]
A
[49 nt withheld, positions 14374-14422]
CCTTTGACGTTGGAGTCCACGTTCTTT
[37 nt withheld, positions 14450-14486]
ACCCTATCTCGGTCTATTCTTTTGATTTATAAGGGATTTTGCCGATTTCGGCCTATTGGTTAAAAAATGA
GCTGATTTAACAAAAATTTAACGCGAATTTTAACAAAATATTAACGCTTACAATTT
